>Addgene plasmid #180760 | pcDNA3.1-α-COPI-WD40-Asp115Ala | addgene full sequence | sequence record 356107 | Addgene NGS Result
GACGGATCGGGAGATCTCCCGATCCCCTATGGTGCACTCTCAGTACAATCTGCTCTGATGCCGCATAGTT
AAGCCAGTATCTGCTCCCTGCTTGTGTGTTGGAGGTCGCTGAGTAGTGCGCGAGCAAAATTTAAGCTACA
ACAAGGCAAGGCTTGACCGACAATTGCATGAAGAATCTGCTTAGGGTTAGGCGTTTTGCGCTGCTTCGCG
ATGTACGGGCCAGATATACGCGTTGACATTGATTATTGACTAGTTATTAATAGTAATCAATTACGGGGTC
ATTAGTTCATAGCCCATATATGGAGTTCCGCGTTACATAACTTACGGTAAATGGCCCGCCTGGCTGACCG
CCCAACGACCCCCGCCCATTGACGTCAATAATGACGTATGTTCCCATAGTAACGCCAATAGGGACTTTCC
ATTGACGTCAATGGGTGGAGTATTTACGGTAAACTGCCCACTTGGCAGTACATCAAGTGTATCATATGCC
AAGTACGCCCCCTATTGACGTCAATGACGGTAAATGGCCCGCCTGGCATTATGCCCAGTACATGACCTTA
TGGGACTTTCCTACTTGGCAGTACATCTACGTATTAGTCATCGCTATTACCATGGTGATGCGGTTTTGGC
AGTACATCAATGGGCGTGGATAGCGGTTTGACTCACGGGGATTTCCAAGTCTCCACCCCATTGACGTCAA
TGGGAGTTTGTTTTGGCACCAAAATCAACGGGACTTTCCAAAATGTCGTAACAACTCCGCCCCATTGACG
CAAATGGGCGGTAGGCGTGTACGGTGGGAGGTCTATATAAGCAGAGCTCTCTGGCTAACTAGAGAACCCA
CTGCTTACTGGCTTATCGAAATTAATACGACTCACTATAGGGAGACCCAAGCTGGCTAGCGTTTAAACTT
AAGCTTGGTACCGAGCTCGGATCCACTAGTCCAGTGTGGTGGAATTCGCCACCATGGAGATGCTGACCAA
GTTCGAGAGCAGGAGCAGCAGGGCCAAGGGCGTGGCTTTCCACCCTACCCAGCCTTGGATTCTGACCAGC
CTGCACAACGGCAGGATCCAGCTGTGGGACTACAGGATGGGCACCCTGCTGGACAGGTTCGACGGCCACG
ACGGCCCCGTGAGGGGCATCGCCTTCCACCCCACCCAGCCCCTGTTCGTGAGCGGCGGCGACGACTACAA
GGTGAACGTGTGGAACTACAAGAGCAGGAAGCTGCTGTTCAGCCTGTGCGGCCACATGGACTATGTGAGA
GTGTGCACCTTCCACCACGAGTACCCCTGGATCCTGAGCTGCAGCGCGGACCAGACCATCAGGATCTGGA
ACTGGCAGAGCAGGAACTGCATCGCCATCCTGACCGGCCACAGCCACTACGTGATGTGCGCTGCCTTTCA
CCCCAGCGAGGACCTGATCGTGAGCGCCAGCCTGGACCAGACCGTGAGGGTGTGGGACATCAGCGGCCTG
AGGATGAAGAACGCCGCCCCTGTGAGCATGAGCAAGGAGGACCAGAAGGCCCAGGCCCACAACAGCAAGA
GCAACGACAAGAAGGGCAGCACCGACGCCATCGTGAAGTTCGTGCTGGAGGGCCACGACAGGGGCGTGAA
CTGGTGTGCCTTCCATCCCACCCTGCCCCTGATCCTGAGCGCCGGCGACGACAGGCTGGTGAAGCTGTGG
AGGATGACCGCCAGCAAGGCCTGGGAGGTGGACACCTGCAGGGGCCACTTCAACAACGTGAGCTGCTGCC
TGTTCCACCCCCACCAGGAGCTGATTCTGTCCGCCAGCGAGGACAAGACCATCAGAGTGTGGGACCTGAA
CAGGAGGACCGCCGTGCAGACCTTCAGGAGGGACAACGACAGGTTCTGGTTCATCACCGTGCACCCCAAG
CTGAACCTGTTCGCCGCTGCCCACGACAGCGGCGTGATGGTGTTCAAGCTGGAGAGCGCCTGGAGCCACC
CCCAGTTCGAGAAGTAATCTAGAGGGCCCGTTTAAACCCGCTGATCAGCCTCGACTGTGCCTTCTAGTTG
CCAGCCATCTGTTGTTTGCCCCTCCCCCGTGCCTTCCTTGACCCTGGAAGGTGCCACTCCCACTGTCCTT
TCCTAATAAAATGAGGAAATTGCATCGCATTGTCTGAGTAGGTGTCATTCTATTCTGGGGGGTGGGGTGG
GGCAGGACAGCAAGGGGGAGGATTGGGAAGACAATAGCAGGCATGCTGGGGATGCGGTGGGCTCTATGGC
TTCTGAGGCGGAAAGAACCAGCTGGGGCTCTAGGGGGTATCCCC
[124 nt withheld, positions 2285-2408]
C
[91 nt withheld, positions 2410-2500]
A
[49 nt withheld, positions 2502-2550]
CCTTTGACGTTGGAGTCCACGTTCTTT
[37 nt withheld, positions 2578-2614]
ACCCTATCTCGGTCTATTCTTTTGATTTATAAGGGATTTTGCCGATTTCGGCCTATTGGTTAAAAAATGA
GCTGATTTAACAAAAATTTAACGCGAATTAATTCTGTGGAATGTGTGTCAGTTAGGGTGTGGAAAGTCCC
CAGGCTCCCCAGCAGGCAGAAGTATGCAAAGCATGCATCTCAATTAGTCAGCAACCAGGTGTGGAAAGTC
CCCAGGCTCCCCAGCAGGCAGAAGTATGCAAAGCATGCATCTCAATTAGTCAGCAACCATAGTCCCGCCC
CTAACTCCGCCCATCCCGCCCCTAACTCCGCCCAGTTCCGCCCATTCTCCGCCCCATGGCTGACTAATTT
TTTTTATTTATGCAGAGGCCGAGGCCGCCTCTGCCTCTGAGCTATTCCAGAAGTAGTGAGGAGGCTTTTT
TGGAGGCCTAGGCTTTTGCAAAAAGCTCCCGGGAGCTTGTATATCCATTTTCGGATCTGATCAAGAGACA
GGATGAGGATCGTTTCGCATGATTGAACAAGATGGATTGCACGCAGGTTCTCCGGCCGCTTGGGTGGAGA
GGCTATTCGGCTATGACTGGGCACAACAGACAATCGGCTGCTCTGATGCCGCCGTGTTCCGGCTGTCAGC
GCAGGGGCGCCCGGTTCTTTTTGTCAAGACCGACCTGTCCGGTGCCCTGAATGAACTGCAGGACGAGGCA
GCGCGGCTATCGTGGCTGGCCACGACGGGCGTTCCTTGCGCAGCTGTGCTCGACGTTGTCACTGAAGCGG
GAAGGGACTGGCTGCTATTGGGCGAAGTGCCGGGGCAGGATCTCCTGTCATCTCACCTTGCTCCTGCCGA
GAAAGTATCCATCATGGCTGATGCAATGCGGCGGCTGCATACGCTTGATCCGGCTACCTGCCCATTCGAC
CACCAAGCGAAACATCGCATCGAGCGAGCACGTACTCGGATGGAAGCCGGTCTTGTCGATCAGGATGATC
TGGACGAAGAGCATCAGGGGCTCGCGCCAGCCGAACTGTTCGCCAGGCTCAAGGCGCGCATGCCCGACGG
CGAGGATCTCGTCGTGACCCATGGCGATGCCTGCTTGCCGAATATCATGGTGGAAAATGGCCGCTTTTCT
GGATTCATCGACTGTGGCCGGCTGGGTGTGGCGGACCGCTATCAGGACATAGCGTTGGCTACCCGTGATA
TTGCTGAAGAGCTTGGCGGCGAATGGGCTGACCGCTTCCTCGTGCTTTACGGTATCGCCGCTCCCGATTC
GCAGCGCATCGCCTTCTATCGCCTTCTTGACGAGTTCTTCTGAGCGGGACTCTGGGGTTCGAAATGACCG
ACCAAGCGACGCCCAACCTGCCATCACGAGATTTCGATTCCACCGCCGCCTTCTATGAAAGGTTGGGCTT
CGGAATCGTTTTCCGGGACGCCGGCTGGATGATCCTCCAGCGCGGGGATCTCATGCTGGAGTTCTTCGCC
CACCCCAACTTGTTTATTGCAGCTTATAATGGTTACAAATAAAGCAATAGCATCACAAATTTCACAAATA
AAGCATTTTTTTCACTGCATTCTAGTTGTGGTTTGTCCAAACTCATCAATGTATCTTATCATGTCTGTAT
ACCGTCGACCTCTAGCTAGAGCTTGGCGTAATCATGGTCATAGCTGTTTCCTGTGTGAAATTGTTATCCG
CTCACAATTCCACACAACATACGAGCCGGAAGCATAAAGTGTAAAGCCTGGGGTGCCTAATGAGTGAGCT
AACTCACATTAATTGCGTTGCGCTCACTGCCCGCTTTCCAGTCGGGAAACCTGTCGTGCCAGCTGCATTA
ATGAATCGGCCAACGCGCGGGGAGAGGCGGTTTGCGTATTGGGCGCTCTTCCGCTTCCTCGCTCACTGAC
TCGCTGCGCTCGGTCGTTCGGCTGCGGCGAGCGGTATCAGCTCACTCAAAGGCGGTAATACGGTTATCCA
CAGAATCAGGGGATAACGCAGGAAAGAACATGTGAGCAAAAGGCCAGCAAAAGGCCAGGAACCGTAAAAA
GGCCGCGTTGCTGGCGTTTTTCCATAGGCTCCGCCCCCCTGACGAGCATCACAAAAATCGACGCTCAAGT
CAGAGGTGGCGAAACCCGACAGGACTATAAAGATACCAGGCGTTTCCCCCTGGAAGCTCCCTCGTGCGCT
CTCCTGTTCCGACCCTGCCGCTTACCGGATACCTGTCCGCCTTTCTCCCTTCGGGAAGCGTGGCGCTTTC
TCATAGCTCACGCTGTAGGTATCTCAGTTCGGTGTAGGTCGTTCGCTCCAAGCTGGGCTGTGTGCACGAA
CCCCCCGTTCAGCCCGACCGCTGCGCCTTATCCGGTAACTATCGTCTTGAGTCCAACCCGGTAAGACACG
ACTTATCGCCACTGGCAGCAGCCACTGGTAACAGGATTAGCAGAGCGAGGTATGTAGGCGGTGCTACAGA
GTTCTTGAAGTGGTGGCCTAACTACGGCTACACTAGAAGAACAGTATTTGGTATCTGCGCTCTGCTGAAG
CCAGTTACCTTCGGAAAAAGAGTTGGTAGCTCTTGATCCGGCAAACAAACCACCGCTGGTAGCGGTGGTT
TTTTTGTTTGCAAGCAGCAGATTACGCGCAGAAAAAAAGGATCTCAAGAAGATCCTTTGATCTTTTCTAC
GGGGTCTGACGCTCAGTGGAACGAAAACTCACGTTAAGGGATTTTGGTCATGAGATTATCAAAAAGGATC
TTCACCTAGATCCTTTTAAATTAAAAATGAAGTTTTAAATCAATCTAAAGTATATATGAGTAAACTTGGT
CTGACAGTTACCAATGCTTAATCAGTGAGGCACCTATCTCAGCGATCTGTCTATTTCGTTCATCCATAGT
TGCCTGACTCCCCGTCGTGTAGATAACTACGATACGGGAGGGCTTACCATCTGGCCCCAGTGCTGCAATG
ATACCGCGAGACCCACGCTCACCGGCTCCAGATTTATCAGCAATAAACCAGCCAGCCGGAAGGGCCGAGC
GCAGAAGTGGTCCTGCAACTTTATCCGCCTCCATCCAGTCTATTAATTGTTGCCGGGAAGCTAGAGTAAG
TAGTTCGCCAGTTAATAGTTTGCGCAACGTTGTTGCCATTGCTACAGGCATCGTGGTGTCACGCTCGTCG
TTTGGTATGGCTTCATTCAGCTCCGGTTCCCAACGATCAAGGCGAGTTACATGATCCCCCATGTTGTGCA
AAAAAGCGGTTAGCTCCTTCGGTCCTCCGATCGTTGTCAGAAGTAAGTTGGCCGCAGTGTTATCACTCAT
GGTTATGGCAGCACTGCATAATTCTCTTACTGTCATGCCATCCGTAAGATGCTTTTCTGTGACTGGTGAG
TACTCAACCAAGTCATTCTGAGAATAGTGTATGCGGCGACCGAGTTGCTCTTGCCCGGCGTCAATACGGG
ATAATACCGCGCCACATAGCAGAACTTTAAAAGTGCTCATCATTGGAAAACGTTCTTCGGGGCGAAAACT
CTCAAGGATCTTACCGCTGTTGAGATCCAGTTCGATGTAACCCACTCGTGCACCCAACTGATCTTCAGCA
TCTTTTACTTTCACCAGCGTTTCTGGGTGAGCAAAAACAGGAAGGCAAAATGCCGCAAAAAAGGGAATAA
GGGCGACACGGAAATGTTGAATACTCATACTCTTCCTTTTTCAATATTATTGAAGCATTTATCAGGGTTA
TTGTCTCATGAGCGGATACATATTTGAATGTATTTAGAAAAATAAACAAATAGGGGTTCCGCGCACATTT
CCCCGAAAAGTGCCACCTGACGTC
Features (pLannotate 1.2.2; 20 found; start..end, strand, type, name):
     28..80      -  misc_feature   bom (fragment): basis of mobility region from pBR322
    235..614     +  enhancer       CMV enhancer: human cytomegalovirus immediate early enhancer
    615..818     +  promoter       CMV promoter: human cytomegalovirus (CMV) immediate early promoter
    814..847     +  LTR            5' LTR (truncated) (fragment): truncated 5' long terminal repeat (LTR) from HIV-1
    863..881     +  promoter       T7 promoter: promoter for bacteriophage T7 RNA polymerase
    964..1944    +  CDS            COPA_SCHPO (fragment): Experimental evidence at protein level: Swiss-Prot protein existence level 1. The coatomer is a cytosolic protein complex that binds to dilysine motifs and reversibly associates with Golgi non-clathrin- coated vesicles, which further mediate biosynthetic protein transport from the ER, via the Golgi up to the trans Golgi network. Coatomer complex is required for budding from Golgi membranes, and is essential for the retrograde Golgi-to-ER transport of dilysine-tagged proteins (By similarity). From Schizosaccharomyces pombe (strain 972 / ATCC 24843) (Fission yeast).
   2015..2239    +  polyA_signal   bGH poly(A) signal: bovine growth hormone polyadenylation signal
   2243..2264    +  promoter       SV40 promoter (fragment): SV40 enhancer and early promoter
   2285..2713    +  rep_origin     f1 ori (sequence partly withheld): f1 bacteriophage origin of replication; arrow indicates direction of (+) strand synthesis
   2727..3056    +  promoter       SV40 promoter: SV40 enhancer and early promoter
   3123..3914    +  CDS            neo: KKA2_KLEPN - Also known as kan, nptII. Experimental evidence at protein level: Swiss-Prot protein existence level 1. Resistance to kanamycin, neomycin, paromomycin, ribostamycin, butirosin and gentamicin B. From Klebsiella pneumoniae.
   3938..4096    +  CDS            ble (fragment): BLE_KLEPN - Experimental evidence at protein level: Swiss-Prot protein existence level 1. Binding protein with a strong affinity to the bleomycin family of antibiotics. Binds to CL990; an antimitotic-antibiotic compound. From Klebsiella pneumoniae.
   4091..4212    +  polyA_signal   SV40 poly(A) signal: SV40 polyadenylation signal
   4285..4301    -  protein_bind   lac operator: The lac repressor binds to the lac operator to inhibit transcription in E. coli. This inhibition can be relieved by adding lactose or isopropyl-β-D-thiogalactopyranoside (IPTG). lac repressor encoded by lacI
   4309..4339    -  promoter       lac promoter: promoter for the E. coli lac operon
   4354..4375    -  protein_bind   CAP binding site: CAP binding activates transcription in the presence of cAMP. E. coli catabolite activator protein
   4388..4480    -  CDS            lacI (fragment): lac repressor; lacI; The lac repressor binds to the lac operator to inhibit transcription in E. coli. This inhibition can be relieved by adding lactose or isopropyl-β-D-thiogalactopyranoside (IPTG).
   4663..5251    -  rep_origin     ori: high-copy-number ColE1/pMB1/pBR322/pUC origin of replication
   5422..6282    -  CDS            AmpR: β-lactamase; bla; confers resistance to ampicillin, carbenicillin, and related antibiotics
   6283..6387    -  promoter       AmpR promoter: bla
