[The description below was written by a language model from this plasmid's Addgene catalogue record and pLannotate feature annotations shown in this document.]
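Description:
pcDNA3.1-α-COPI-WD40-Asp115Ala is a 6.4 kb mammalian expression plasmid built on the pcDNA3.1 backbone. It is propagated in E. coli through a high-copy ColE1/pUC-type origin with ampicillin selection from the β-lactamase gene. An f1 origin is also present, which allows single-stranded DNA production. For selection in mammalian cells, an SV40 early promoter drives the neomycin phosphotransferase gene, terminated by the SV40 polyadenylation signal, conferring G418 resistance. The automated annotation also lists short fragments such as bom, a truncated HIV-1 LTR, ble and lacI, along with lac promoter/operator elements. These appear to be backbone remnants or partial matches rather than functional parts of the design.

The payload is the N-terminal WD40 domain (residues 1–327) of the α subunit of the Schizosaccharomyces pombe COPI coatomer, annotated in the sequence as a COPA_SCHPO fragment. It is expressed from the CMV immediate-early enhancer and promoter and terminated by the bovine growth hormone polyadenylation signal. A T7 promoter sits upstream of the coding region. The protein carries a C-terminal strep tag for affinity capture, although this tag is recorded only in the catalogue fields and is not annotated in the feature table. The insert bears the Asp115Ala substitution that names the construct, plus five lysine substitutions (Leu181Lys, Leu185Lys, Ile192Lys, Leu196Lys and Phe197Lys) whose purpose the record does not explain.

Coatomer recognises dilysine-type motifs on cargo destined for retrograde Golgi-to-ER transport. The associated study examined how a motif in the SARS-CoV-2 spike binds and releases host coatomer. This mutant therefore presumably serves to produce the WD40 domain in mammalian cells and to test the contribution of Asp115 to that interaction.
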