Addgene plasmid #180760: pcDNA3.1-α-COPI-WD40-Asp115Ala
Purpose: Mammalian expression plasmid for Schizosaccharomyces pombe α-COPI-WD40 mutant Asp115Ala (residues 1-327)
Depositing lab: Syed Saif Hasan. Depositing organization: University of Maryland, Baltimore. Publication: An extended motif in the SARS-CoV-2 spike modulates binding and release of host coatomer in retrograde trafficking. Dey D, Singh S, Khan S, Martin M, Schnicker NJ, Gakhar L, Pierce BG, Hasan SS. Commun Biol. 2022 Feb 8;5(1):115. doi: 10.1038/s42003-022-03063-y. PubMed 35136165.
Backbone
  Vector backbone: pcDNA3.1
  Vector type: Mammalian Expression
  Selectable markers: Neomycin (select with G418)
Growth in bacteria
  Bacterial resistance: Ampicillin, 100 μg/mL
  Growth temperature: 37°C
  Growth strain: DH5alpha
  Copy number: Unknown
Gene/Insert
  Gene/Insert name: α-COPI-WD40-Asp115Ala
  Species: Schizosaccharomyces pombe
  Mutation: Encodes residues 1-327; mutations: Asp115Ala, Leu181Lys, Leu185Lys, Ile192Lys, Leu196Lys and Phe197Lys
  GenBank ID: NM_001021186
  Promoter: CMV
  Tag / fusion protein: C-terminal strep tag (C terminal on insert)
  Cloning method: Ligation Independent Cloning
  Sequencing primers: 5′ CMV forward; 3′ SV40 reverse
Terms and licenses: Academic/Nonprofit Terms; Industry Terms: Not Available to Industry
How to cite: pcDNA3.1-α-COPI-WD40-Asp115Ala was a gift from Syed Saif Hasan (Addgene plasmid # 180760 ; http://n2t.net/addgene:180760 ; RRID:Addgene_180760)
